Addgene plasmid #55799: G protein alpha-s(alpha3beta5)
Purpose: This G protein alpha-s mutant exhibits increased affinity for and decreased ability to be activated by Gs-protein-coupled receptors as well as decreased ability to activate adenylyl cyclase.
Depositing lab: Catherine Berlot. Depositing organization: Yale University. Publication: A highly effective dominant negative alpha s construct containing mutations that affect distinct functions inhibits multiple Gs-coupled receptor signaling pathways. Berlot CH. J Biol Chem. 2002 Jun 7;277(23):21080-5. Epub 2002 Apr 1. 10.1074/jbc.M201330200 PubMed 11927592.
Backbone
  Vector backbone: pcDNAI/Amp
  Backbone manufacturer: Invitrogen
  Backbone size w/o insert (bp): 4800
  Total vector size (bp): 6373
  Vector type: Mammalian Expression
Growth in bacteria
  Bacterial resistance: Ampicillin, 100 μg/mL
  Growth temperature: 37°C
  Growth strain: DH10B
  Copy number: High Copy
Gene/Insert
  Gene/Insert name: G protein alpha-s with alpha-i2 substitutions in alpha3/beta5 loop (alt name: Gnas)
  Species: R. norvegicus (rat)
  Insert size (bp): 1572
  Mutation: N271K, K274D, R280K, T284D, I285T in alpha-s sequence
  Entrez Gene: Gnas (a.k.a. ALEX, G-alpha-8, Gnas1, Gnpas, Nesp55, SCG6)
  Promoter: CMV
  Tag / fusion protein: internal EE epitope (residues 189-194 in alpha-s sequence are EYMPTE)
  Cloning method: Restriction Enzyme; 5′ cloning site HindIII (not destroyed); 3′ cloning site EcoRV (not destroyed)
  Sequencing primers: 5′ T7; 3′ SP6
Terms and licenses: Academic/Nonprofit Terms; Industry Terms: Not Available to Industry
How to cite: G protein alpha-s(alpha3beta5) was a gift from Catherine Berlot (Addgene plasmid # 55799 ; http://n2t.net/addgene:55799 ; RRID:Addgene_55799)
