[The description below was written by a language model from this plasmid's Addgene catalogue record and pLannotate feature annotations shown in this document.]
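Description:
G protein alpha-s(alpha3beta5) is a mammalian expression plasmid built on the pcDNAI/Amp backbone, about 6.4 kb in total, carrying a mutant rat Gnas (Gαs) cDNA inserted between HindIII and EcoRV sites. It is propagated in E. coli as a high-copy plasmid through a ColE1/pUC-type origin and selected with ampicillin via the β-lactamase gene. An f1 origin is also present for single-stranded DNA production. An SV40 origin allows episomal amplification in cells that supply large T antigen. The polyomavirus capsid and T antigen fragments flagged in the feature table appear to be non-expressed remnants of viral backbone sequence, not functional genes.

The insert is transcribed from the human CMV immediate-early enhancer and promoter. The transcript is processed using the SV40 small t intron and SV40 polyadenylation signal downstream. T7 and SP6 promoters flank the cloning site, serve as sequencing primer sites and could support in vitro transcription. The annotation tool matched the coding region to mouse Gnas by homology, but the record gives the species as rat.

The encoded Gαs carries five substitutions in the α3/β5 loop (N271K, K274D, R280K, T284D, I285T) that replace αs residues with their αi2 counterparts. It also contains an internal EE epitope at residues 189-194 for immunodetection. According to the record, this mutant has increased affinity for Gs-coupled receptors, is less readily activated by them, and is less able to stimulate adenylyl cyclase. The associated work concerns dominant negative αs constructs, so the plasmid suits transfection studies aimed at dissecting or inhibiting Gs-coupled receptor signalling.
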