Features (pLannotate 1.2.2; 20 found; start..end, strand, type, name):
      2..570     +  rep_origin     ori: high-copy-number ColE1/pMB1/pBR322/pUC origin of replication
    603..1061    -  rep_origin     f1 ori (sequence partly withheld): f1 bacteriophage origin of replication; arrow indicates direction of (+) strand synthesis
   1049..1170    -  CDS            M13 gene IV (fragment) (sequence partly withheld): pIV; IV; phage assembly
   1272..1376    +  promoter       AmpR promoter: bla
   1377..2237    +  CDS            AmpR: β-lactamase; bla; confers resistance to ampicillin, carbenicillin, and related antibiotics
   2310..2689    +  enhancer       CMV enhancer: human cytomegalovirus immediate early enhancer
   2690..2893    +  promoter       CMV promoter: human cytomegalovirus (CMV) immediate early promoter
   2889..2922    +  LTR            5' LTR (truncated) (fragment): truncated 5' long terminal repeat (LTR) from HIV-1
   2938..2956    +  promoter       T7 promoter: promoter for bacteriophage T7 RNA polymerase
   3166..4347    +  CDS            Gnas: GNAS2_MOUSE - Also known as Gnas1. Experimental evidence at protein level: Swiss-Prot protein existence level 1. Guanine nucleotide-binding proteins (G proteins) function as transducers in numerous signaling pathways controlled by G protein- coupled receptors (GPCRs). Signaling involves the activation of adenylyl cyclases, resulting in increased levels of the signaling molecule cAMP. GNAS functions downstream of several GPCRs, including beta-adrenergic receptors. Stimulates the Ras signaling pathway via RAPGEF2. From Mus musculus (Mouse).
   4643..4661    -  promoter       SP6 promoter: promoter for bacteriophage SP6 RNA polymerase
   4669..4743    +  CDS            small t antigen (fragment): SV40 (simian virus 40) small t antigen
   4745..4810    +  intron         small t intron: SV40 (simian virus 40) small t antigen intron
   4940..4960    +  CDS            SV40 NLS: nuclear localization signal of SV40 (simian virus 40) large T antigen
   4967..5101    +  CDS            LT_POVHA (fragment): Protein inferred from homology: Swiss-Prot protein existence level 3. Isoform large T antigen is a key early protein essential for both driving viral replication and inducing cellular transformation. Plays a role in viral genome replication by driving entry of quiescent cells into the cell cycle and by autoregulating the synthesis of viral early mRNA. Displays highly oncogenic activities by corrupting the host cellular checkpoint mechanisms that guard cell division and the transcription, replication, and repair of DNA. Participates in the modulation of cellular gene expression preceeding viral
   5126..5209    +  CDS            large T antigen (fragment): large T antigen from SV40 (simian virus 40)
   5232..5366    +  polyA_signal   SV40 poly(A) signal: SV40 polyadenylation signal
   5367..5735    -  CDS            VP2_POVMA (fragment): Experimental evidence at protein level: Swiss-Prot protein existence level 1. [Isoform VP3]: structural protein that resides within the core of the capsid surrounded by 72 VP1 pentamers. Following virus endocytosis and trafficking to the endoplasmic reticulum, VP2 and VP3 form oligomers and integrate into the endoplasmic reticulum membrane. Heterooligomer VP2-VP3 may create a viroporin for transporting the viral genome across the endoplasmic reticulum membrane to the cytoplasm. Nuclear entry of the viral DNA involves the selective exposure and importin recognition of VP2 or Vp3 nuclear localiz
   6103..6201    -  CDS            VP1_POVMP (fragment): Experimental evidence at protein level: Swiss-Prot protein existence level 1. Forms an icosahedral capsid with a T=7 symmetry and a 40 nm diameter. The capsid is composed of 72 pentamers linked to each other by disulfide bonds and associated with VP2 or VP3 proteins. Interacts with terminal alpha(2,3)-linked sialic acids on the cell surface to provide virion attachment to target cell. This attachment induces virion internalization predominantly through caveolin-mediated endocytosis. Once attached, the virion is internalized by caveolin- mediated endocytosis and traffics to the endoplasmic reti
   6212..6347    +  rep_origin     SV40 ori: SV40 origin of replication
>Addgene plasmid #55799 | G protein alpha-s(alpha3beta5) | depositor full sequence | sequence record 119340 | G protein alpha-s(alpha3beta5) sequence 6371 bps
GGCGTAATCTGCTGCTTGCAAACAAAAAAACCACCGCTACCAGCGGTGGTTTGTTTGCCGGATCAAGAGC
TACCAACTCTTTTTCCGAAGGTAACTGGCTTCAGCAGAGCGCAGATACCAAATACTGTCCTTCTAGTGTA
GCCGTAGTTAGGCCACCACTTCAAGAACTCTGTAGCACCGCCTACATACCTCGCTCTGCTAATCCTGTTA
CCAGTGGCTGCTGCCAGTGGCGATAAGTCGTGTCTTACCGGGTTGGACTCAAGACGATAGTTACCGGATA
AGGCGCAGCGGTCGGGCTGAACGGGGGGTTCGTGCACACAGCCCAGCTTGGAGCGAACGACCTACACCGA
ACTGAGATACCTACAGCGTGAGCATTGAGAAAGCGCCACGCTTCCCGAAGGGAGAAAGGCGGACAGGTAT
CCGGTAAGCGGCAGGGTCGGAACAGGAGAGCGCACGAGGGAGCTTCCAGGGGGAAACGCCTGGTATCTTT
ATAGTCCTGTCGGGTTTCGCCACCTCTGACTTGAGCGTCGATTTTTGTGATGCTCGTCAGGGGGGCGGAG
CCTATGGAAAAACGCCAGCAACGCAAGCTAGCTTCTAGCTAGAAATTGTAAACGTTAATATTTTGTTAAA
ATTCGCGTTAAATTTTTGTTAAATCAGCTCATTTTTTAACCAATAGGCCGAAATCGGCAAAATCCCTTAT
AAATCAAAAGAATAGCCCGAGATAGGGT
[37 nt withheld, positions 729-765]
AAAGAACGTGGACTCCAACGTCAAAGGGCGAAAAACCGTCTATCAGGGCGATGGCC
[115 nt withheld, positions 822-936]
G
[144 nt withheld, positions 938-1081]
ACCGTATAACGTGCTTTCCTCGTTG
[64 nt withheld, positions 1107-1170]
CTGGATTACCAAAGGGCCTCGTGATACGCCTATTTTTATAGGTTAATGTCATGATAATAATGGTTTCTTA
GACGTCAGGTGGCACTTTTCGGGGAAATGTGCGCGGAACCCCTATTTGTTTATTTTTCTAAATACATTCA
AATATGTATCCGCTCATGAGACAATAACCCTGATAAATGCTTCAATAATATTGAAAAAGGAAGAGTATGA
GTATTCAACATTTCCGTGTCGCCCTTATTCCCTTTTTTGCGGCATTTTGCCTTCCTGTTTTTGCTCACCC
AGAAACGCTGGTGAAAGTAAAAGATGCTGAAGATCAGTTGGGTGCACGAGTGGGTTACATCGAACTGGAT
CTCAACAGCGGTAAGATCCTTGAGAGTTTTCGCCCCGAAGAACGTTTTCCAATGATGAGCACTTTTAAAG
TTCTGCTATGTGGCGCGGTATTATCCCGTGTTGACGCCGGGCAAGAGCAACTCGGTCGCCGCATACACTA
TTCTCAGAATGACTTGGTTGAGTACTCACCAGTCACAGAAAAGCATCTTACGGATGGCATGACAGTAAGA
GAATTATGCAGTGCTGCCATAACCATGAGTGATAACACTGCGGCCAACTTACTTCTGACAACGATCGGAG
GACCGAAGGAGCTAACCGCTTTTTTGCACAACATGGGGGATCATGTAACTCGCCTTGATCGTTGGGAACC
GGAGCTGAATGAAGCCATACCAAACGACGAGCGTGACACCACGATGCCTGCAGCAATGGCAACAACGTTG
CGCAAACTATTAACTGGCGAACTACTTACTCTAGCTTCCCGGCAACAATTAATAGACTGGATGGAGGCGG
ATAAAGTTGCAGGACCACTTCTGCGCTCGGCCCTTCCGGCTGGCTGGTTTATTGCTGATAAATCTGGAGC
CGGTGAGCGTGGGTCTCGCGGTATCATTGCAGCACTGGGGCCAGATGGTAAGCCCTCCCGTATCGTAGTT
ATCTACACGACGGGGAGTCAGGCAACTATGGATGAACGAAATAGACAGATCGCTGAGATAGGTGCCTCAC
TGATTAAGCATTGGTAACTGTCAGACCAAGTTTACTCATATATACTTTAGATTGATTTAAAACTTCATTT
TTAATTTCTCTAGCGCGTTGACATTGATTATTGACTAGTTATTAATAGTAATCAATTACGGGGTCATTAG
TTCATAGCCCATATATGGAGTTCCGCGTTACATAACTTACGGTAAATGGCCCGCCTGGCTGACCGCCCAA
CGACCCCCGCCCATTGACGTCAATAATGACGTATGTTCCCATAGTAACGCCAATAGGGACTTTCCATTGA
CGTCAATGGGTGGACTATTTACGGTAAACTGCCCACTTGGCAGTACATCAAGTGTATCATATGCCAAGTA
CGCCCCCTATTGACGTCAATGACGGTAAATGGCCCGCCTGGCATTATGCCCAGTACATGACCTTATGGGA
CTTTCCTACTTGGCAGTACATCTACGTATTAGTCATCGCTATTACCATGGTGATGCGGTTTTGGCAGTAC
ATCAATGGGCGTGGATAGCGGTTTGACTCACGGGGATTTCCAAGTCTCCACCCCATTGACGTCAATGGGA
GTTTGTTTTGGCACCAAAATCAACGGGACTTTCCAAAATGTCGTAACAACTCCGCCCCATTGACGCAAAT
GGGCGGTAGGCGTGTACGGTGGGAGGTCTATATAAGCAGAGCTCTCTGGCTAACTAGAGAACCCACTGCT
TACTGGCTTATCGAAATTAATACGACTCACTATAGGGAGACCCAAGCTTGGTCGACCAATTCCGCAGCAG
CAGCTCCCGCGGCTCCTGCTCTGCTCCGCCTCGGCCCCGGAGCGAGGGGCGGAGAGCCGCGCGCTTGCCT
TAGTCCGAGCCGCCACCCTCCCCGCGTTCCCCGCTTTCCCGGCCCGCCCGAGGCCGCCCGCCCCGTCCCC
GCCGCCCCGCAGCCCGGCCGCGCCCCGCCGCCGCCATGGGCTGCCTCGGCAACAGTAAGACCGAGGACCA
GCGCAACGAGGAGAAGGCGCAGCGCGAGGCCAACAAAAAGATCGAGAAGCAGCTGCAGAAGGACAAGCAG
GTCTACCGGGCCACGCACCGCCTGCTGCTGCTGGGTGCTGGAGAGTCTGGCAAAAGCACCATTGTGAAGC
AGATGAGGATTCTACATGTTAATGGGTTTAACGGAGAGGGCGGCGAAGAGGACCCGCAGGCTGCAAGGAG
CAACAGCGATGGTGAGAAGGCCACCAAAGTGCAGGACATCAAAAACAACCTGAAGGAGGCCATTGAAACC
ATTGTGGCCGCCATGAGCAACCTGGTGCCCCCCGTGGAGCTGGCCAACCCTGAGAACCAGTTCAGAGTGG
ACTACATTCTGAGCGTGATGAACGTGCCAAACTTTGACTTCCCACCTGAATTCTATGAGCATGCCAAGGC
TCTGTGGGAGGATGAGGGAGTTCGTGCCTGCTACGAGCGCTCCAACGAGTACCAGCTGATCGACTGTGCC
CAGTACTTCCTGGACAAGATTGATGTGATCAAGCAGGCCGAGTACATGCCGACTGAGCAGGACCTGCTTC
GCTGCCGCGTCCTGACCTCTGGAATCTTTGAGACCAAGTTCCAGGTGGACAAAGTCAACTTCCACATGTT
CGATGTGGGCGGCCAGCGCGATGAACGCCGCAAGTGGATCCAGTGCTTCAATGATGTGACTGCCATCATC
TTCGTGGTGGCCAGCAGCAGCTACAACATGGTCATCCGGGAGGACAACCAGACCAACCGTCTGCAGGAGG
CTCTGAAGCTGTTCGACAGCATCTGGAACAACAAATGGCTGCGTGACACATCTGTGATCCTCTTCCTCAA
CAAGCAAGATCTGCTTGCTGAGAAGGTCCTCGCTGGGAAATCGAAGATTGAGGACTACTTTCCAGAGTTC
GCTCGCTACACCACTCCTGAGGATGCGACTCCCGAGCCCGGAGAGGACCCACGCGTGACCCGGGCCAAGT
ACTTCATCCGGGATGAGTTTCTGAGAATCAGCACTGCTAGTGGAGATGGACGTCACTACTGCTACCCTCA
CTTTACCTGCGCCGTGGACACTGAGAACATCCGCCGTGTCTTCAACGACTGCCGTGACATCATCCAGCGC
ATGCATCTTCGCCAATACGAGCTGCTCTAAGAAGGGAACGCCCAAATTTAATTCAGCCTTAAGCACAATT
AATTAAGAGTGAAACGCAATCGTACAAGCAGTTGATCACCCACCATAGGGCATGATCAACACCGCAACCT
TTCCCTTTTCTCCCCAGTGATTCTGAAAACCCCCTCTTCCCTTCAGCTTGCTTAGATGTTCCAAATTTAG
TAAGCTAGCTTGGGGTCTAGAGGATCCACTAGTAACGGCCGCCAGTGTGCTGGAATTCTGCAGATATCCA
TCACACTGGCGGCCGCTCGAGCATGCATCTAGAGGGCCCTATTCTATAGTGTCACCTAAATGCTAGAGGA
TCTTTGTGAAGGAACCTTACTTCTGTGGTGTGACATAATTGGACAAACTACCTACAGAGATTTAAAGCTC
TAAGGTAAATATAAAATTTTTAAGTGTATAATGTGTTAAACTACTGATTCTAATTGTTTGTGTATTTTAG
ATTCCAACCTATGGAACTGATGAATGGGAGCAGTGGTGGAATGCCTTTAATGAGGAAAACCTGTTTTGCT
CAGAAGAAATGCCATCTAGTGATGATGAGGCTACTGCTGACTCTCAACATTCTACTCCTCCAAAAAAGAA
GAGAAAGGTAGAAGACCCCAAGGACTTTCCTTCAGAATTGCTAAGTTTTTTGAGTCATGCTGTGTTTAGT
AATAGAACTCTTGCTTGCTTTGCTATTTACACCACAAAGGAAAAAGCTGCACTGCTATACAAGAAAATTA
TGGAAAAATATTTGATGTATAGTGCCTTGACTAGAGATCATAATCAGCCATACCACATTTGTAGAGGTTT
TACTTGCTTTAAAAAACCTCCCACACCTCCCCCTGAACCTGAAACATAAAATGAATGCAATTGTTGTTGT
TAACTTGTTTATTGCAGCTTATAATGGTTACAAATAAAGCAATAGCATCACAAATTTCACAAATAAAGCA
TTTTTTTCACTGCATTCTAGTTGTGGTTTGTCCAAACTCATCAATGTATCTTATCATGTCTGGATCATCC
CGCCATGGTATCAACGCCATATTTCTATTTACAGTAGGGACCTCTTCGTTGTGTAGGTACCGCTGTATTC
CTAGGGAAATAGTAGAGGCACCTTGAACTGTCTGCATCAGCCATATAGCCCCCGCTGTTCGACTTACAAA
CACAGGCACAGTACTGACAAACCCATACACCTCCTCTGAAATACCCATAGTTGCTAGGGCTGTCTCCGAA
CTCATTACACCCTCCAAAGTCAGAGCTGTAATTTCGCCATCAAGGGCAGCGAGGGCTTCTCCAGATAAAA
TAGCTTCTGCCGAGAGTCCCGTAAGGGTAGACACTTCAGCTAATCCCTCGATGAGGTCTACTAGAATAGT
CAGTGCGGCTCCCATTTTGAAAATTCACTTACTTGATCAGCTTCAGAAGATGGCGGAGGGCCTCCAACAC
AGTAATTTTCCTCCCGACTCTTAAAATAGAAAATGTCAAGTCAGTTAAGCAGGAAGTGGACTAACTGACG
CAGCTGGCCGTGCGACATCCTCTTTTAATTAGTTGCTAGGCAACGCCCTCCAGAGGGCGTGTGGTTTTGC
AAGAGGAAGCAAAAGCCTCTCCACCCAGGCCTAGAATGTTTCCACCCAATCATTACTATGACAACAGCTG
TTTTTTTTAGTATTAAGCAGAGGCCGGGGACCCCTGGGCCCGCTTACTCTGGAGAAAAAGAAGAGAGGCA
TTGTAGAGGCTTCCAGAGGCAACTTGTCAAAACAGGACTGCTTCTATTTCTGTCACACTGTCTGGCCCTG
TCACAAGGTCCAGCACCTCCATACCCCCTTTAATAAGCAGTTTGGGAACGGGTGCGGGTCTTACTCCGCC
CATCCCGCCCCTAACTCCGCCCAGTTCCGCCCATTCTCCGCCCCATGGCTGACTAATTTTTTTTATTTAT
GCAGAGGCCGAGGCCGCCTCGGCCTCTGAGCTATTCCAGAAGTAGTGAGGAGGCTTTTTTGGAGGCCTAG
GCTTTTGCAAAAAGCTAATTC
