>Addgene plasmid #55799 | G protein alpha-s(alpha3beta5) | addgene partial sequence | sequence record 119338 | CMV-F 5'-CGCAAATGGGCGGTAGGCGTG-3'
GAGCTCTCTGGCTAACTAGAGAACCCACTGCTTACTGGCTTATCGAAATTAATACGACTCACTATAGGGA
GACCCAAGCTTGGTCGACCAATTCCGCAGCAGCAGCTCCCGCGGCTCCTGCTCTGCTCCGCCTCGGCCCC
GGAGCGAGGGGCGGAGAGCCGCGCGCTTGCCTTAGTCCGAGCCGCCACCCTCCCCGCGTTCCCCGCTTTC
CCGGCCCGCCCGAGGCCGCCCGCCCCGTCCCCGCCGCCCCGCAGCCCGGCCGCGCCCCGCCGCCGCCATG
GGCTGCCTCGGCAACAGTAAGACCGAGGACCAGCGCAACGAGGAGAAGGCGCAGCGCGAGGCCAACAAAA
AGATCGAGAAGCAGCTGCAGAAGGACAAGCAGGTCTACCGGGCCACGCACCGCCTGCTGCTGCTGGGTGC
TGGAGAGTCTGGCAAAAGCACCATTGTGAAGCAGATGAGGATTCTACATGTTAATGGGTTTAACGGAGAG
GGCGGCGAAGAGGACCCGCAGGCTGCAAGGAGCAACAGCGATGGTGAGAAGGCCACCAAAGTGCAGGACA
TCAAAAACAACCTGAAGGAGGCCATTGAAACCATTGTGGCCGCCATGAGCAACCTGGTGCCCCCCGTGGA
GCTGGCCAACCCTGAGAACCAGTTCAGAGTGGACTACATTCTGAGCGTGATGAACGTGCCAAACTTTGAC
TTCCCACCTGAATTCTATGAGCATGCCAAGGCTCTGTGGGAGGATGAGGGAGTTCGTGCCTGCTACGAGC
GCTCCAACGAGTACCAG
