>Addgene plasmid #55799 | G protein alpha-s(alpha3beta5) | addgene partial sequence | sequence record 119339 | SP6 5'-ATTTAGGTGACACTATAG-3'
CGAGCGGCCGCCAGTGTGATGGATATCTGCAGAATTCCAGCACACTGGCGGCCGTTACTAGTGGATCCTC
TAGACCCCAAGCTAGCTTACTAAATTTGGAACATCTAAGCAAGCTGAAGGGAAGAGGGGGTTTTCAGAAT
CACTGGGGAGAAAAGGGAAAGGTTGCGGTGTTGATCATGCCCTATGGTGGGTGATCAACTGCTTGTACGA
TTGCGTTTCACTCTTAATTAATTGTGCTTAAGGCTGAATTAAATTTGGGCGTTCCCTTCTTAGAGCAGCT
CGTATTGGCGAAGATGCATGCGCTGGATGATGTCACGGCAGTCGTTGAAGACACGGCGGATGTTCTCAGT
GTCCACGGCGCAGGTAAAGTGAGGGTAGCAGTAGTGACGTCCATCTCCACTAGCAGTGCTGATTCTCAGA
AACTCATCCCGGATGAAGTACTTGGCCCGGGTCACGCGTGGGTCCTCTCCGGGCTCGGGAGTCGCATCCT
CAGGAGTGGTGTAGCGAGCGAACTCTGGAAAGTAGTCCTCAATCTTCGATTTCCCAGCGAGGACCTTCTC
AGCAAGCAGATCTTGCTTGTTGAGGAAGAGGATCACAGATGTGTCACGCAGCCATTTGTTGTTCCAGATG
CTGTCGAACAGCTTCAGAGCCTCCTGCAGACGGTTGGTCTGGTTGTCCTCCCGGATGACCATGTTGTAGC
TGCTGCTGGCCACCACGAAGATGATGGCAGTCACATCATTG
